Addgene plasmid #47797: CLAG3.2-bio
Purpose: Expresses enzymatically monobiotinylated full-length CLAG3.2 with no N-linked glycans upon cotransfection with BirA in mammalian cells. Contains a C-terminal rat Cd4 d3+4 tag.
Depositing lab: Gavin Wright. Depositing organization: Wellcome Sanger Institute. Publication: A library of functional recombinant cell surface and secreted Plasmodium falciparum merozoite proteins. Crosnier C, Wanaguru M, McDade B, Osier FH, Marsh K, Rayner JC, Wright GJ. Mol Cell Proteomics. 2013 Sep 16. 10.1074/mcp.O113.028357 PubMed 24043421.
Backbone
  Vector backbone: pTT3
  Backbone manufacturer: Yves Durocher, NRC
  Backbone size w/o insert (bp): 6633
  Total vector size (bp): 10821
  Vector type: Mammalian Expression
Growth in bacteria
  Bacterial resistance: Ampicillin, 100 μg/mL
  Growth temperature: 37°C
  Growth strain: DH5alpha
  Copy number: High Copy
Gene/Insert
  Gene/Insert name: Codon-optimised CLAG3.2 (alt name: RhopH1(3.2))
  Species: Synthetic; Plasmodium falciparum
  Insert size (bp): 4188
  Mutation: Exogenous signal peptide of mouse origin, changed Threonine75, Threonine114, Threonine476, Threonine542, Threonine641, Serine941, Serine1013, Serine1062, Threonine1130 and Threonine1373 to Alanine residues
  Promoter: CMV
  Tag / fusion protein: rat Cd4 d3+4 (C terminal on backbone); enzymatic biotinylation sequence (C terminal on backbone)
  Cloning method: Restriction Enzyme; 5′ cloning site NotI (not destroyed); 3′ cloning site AscI (not destroyed)
  Sequencing primers: 5′ CMV-fwd
Resource information
  A portion of this plasmid was derived from a plasmid made by: pTT3 was obtained under an MTA from Yves Durocher, National Research Council of Canada- Biotechnology Research Institute
Terms and licenses: Academic/Nonprofit Terms; Industry Terms: Not Available to Industry
How to cite: CLAG3.2-bio was a gift from Gavin Wright (Addgene plasmid # 47797 ; http://n2t.net/addgene:47797 ; RRID:Addgene_47797)
