[The description below was written by a language model from this plasmid's Addgene catalogue record and pLannotate feature annotations shown in this document.]
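Description:
CLAG3.2-bio is a mammalian expression plasmid built on the pTT3 backbone for transient production of a soluble, secreted form of the Plasmodium falciparum protein CLAG3.2 (also called RhopH1(3.2)). In bacteria it is maintained as a high-copy plasmid through a ColE1/pUC-type origin and selected with ampicillin via the β-lactamase gene. The backbone also carries an Epstein-Barr virus oriP fragment, which supports episomal maintenance in cells that supply EBNA1, along with leftover lac promoter/operator sequences that have no role in the expression cassette.

Expression is driven by the CMV immediate-early enhancer and promoter, followed by adenovirus-derived leader and intron sequences (one stretch is flagged by the automated annotation as a reverse-strand terminal protein fragment, most likely just part of this adenoviral leader region) and terminated by a rabbit β-globin polyadenylation signal. The roughly 4.2 kb insert, cloned between retained NotI and AscI sites, is a synthetic, codon-optimised full-length CLAG3.2 coding sequence. It is preceded by an exogenous mouse signal peptide, annotated as an immunoglobulin heavy chain leader, which directs the protein into the secretory pathway. Ten serine or threonine residues were changed to alanine to remove potential N-linked glycosylation sites, so the product carries no N-linked glycans. Downstream, the backbone adds a C-terminal rat Cd4 domains 3+4 tag (which the annotation matched to mouse Cd4) and an enzymatic biotinylation sequence that is not separately annotated in the feature table.

When cotransfected with a BirA biotin ligase construct, cells produce monobiotinylated CLAG3.2. The plasmid belongs to a library of recombinant merozoite cell surface and secreted proteins.
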