Features (pLannotate 1.2.2; 17 found; start..end, strand, type, name):
    154..533     +  enhancer       CMV enhancer: human cytomegalovirus immediate early enhancer
    535..734     +  promoter       CMV promoter: human cytomegalovirus (CMV) immediate early promoter
    802..840     +  misc_feature   Ad SA (fragment): adenovirus major late transcript splice acceptor (Friedrich and Soriano, 1991)
    873..1082    -  CDS            PTP (fragment): TERM_ADE02 - Experimental evidence at protein level: Swiss-Prot protein existence level 1. Protein covalently bound to the viral DNA that acts as a primer for viral genomic replication by DNA strand displacement. Assembles on the viral origin of replication in an initiation complex with viral polymerase, DBP, host NFIA and host POU2F1/OCT1. During initiation, the polymerase covalently couples the first dCTP with Ser- 580 of pTP. The terminal protein stimulates the template activity over 20 fold compared to protein-free templates. Neo-synthesized viral genomes are linked to two preterminal prot
   1113..1202    +  intron         chimeric intron (fragment): chimera between introns from adenovirus and immunoglobulin heavy chain genes
   1221..1267    +  CDS            IgH signal sequence (fragment): signal sequence from the mouse immunoglobulin heavy chain variable region
   5364..6095    +  CDS            Cd4 (fragment): CD4_MOUSE - Experimental evidence at protein level: Swiss-Prot protein existence level 1. Integral membrane glycoprotein that plays an essential role in the immune response and serves multiple functions in responses against both external and internal offenses. In T-cells, functions primarily as a coreceptor for MHC class II molecule:peptide complex. The antigens presented by class II peptides are derived from extracellular proteins while class I peptides are derived from cytosolic proteins. Interacts simultaneously with the T-cell receptor (TCR) and the MHC class II presented by antigen presen
   6201..6256    +  polyA_signal   β-globin poly(A) signal: rabbit β-globin polyadenylation signal (Gil and Proudfoot, 1987)
   6770..8451    -  rep_origin     oriP (fragment): Epstein-Barr virus oriP replication origin (Yates et al., 2000)
   8578..8682    +  promoter       AmpR promoter: bla
   8683..9543    +  CDS            AmpR: β-lactamase; bla; confers resistance to ampicillin, carbenicillin, and related antibiotics
   9714..10302   +  rep_origin     ori: high-copy-number ColE1/pMB1/pBR322/pUC origin of replication
  10485..10577   +  CDS            lacI (fragment): lac repressor; lacI; The lac repressor binds to the lac operator to inhibit transcription in E. coli. This inhibition can be relieved by adding lactose or isopropyl-β-D-thiogalactopyranoside (IPTG).
  10590..10611   +  protein_bind   CAP binding site: CAP binding activates transcription in the presence of cAMP. E. coli catabolite activator protein
  10626..10656   +  promoter       lac promoter: promoter for the E. coli lac operon
  10660..10682   +  protein_bind   lac operator (fragment): The lac repressor binds to the lac operator to inhibit transcription in E. coli. This inhibition can be relieved by adding lactose or isopropyl-β-D-thiogalactopyranoside (IPTG). lac repressor encoded by lacI
  10776..10801   -  CDS            bla(M) (fragment): β-lactamase lacking the signal sequence; bla(M); allows cytosolic expression of β-lactamase
>Addgene plasmid #47797 | CLAG3.2-bio | depositor full sequence | sequence record 68803 | CLAG3.2-bio sequence 10821 bps
AGATCTATACATTGAATCAATATTGGCAATTAGCCATATTAGTCATTGGTTATATAGCATAAATCAATAT
TGGCTATTGGCCATTGCATACGTTGTATCTATATCATAATATGTACATTTATATTGGCTCATGTCCAATA
TGACCGCCATGTTGACATTGATTATTGACTAGTTATTAATAGTAATCAATTACGGGGTCATTAGTTCATA
GCCCATATATGGAGTTCCGCGTTACATAACTTACGGTAAATGGCCCGCCTGGCTGACCGCCCAACGACCC
CCGCCCATTGACGTCAATAATGACGTATGTTCCCATAGTAACGCCAATAGGGACTTTCCATTGACGTCAA
TGGGTGGAGTATTTACGGTAAACTGCCCACTTGGCAGTACATCAAGTGTATCATATGCCAAGTCCGCCCC
CTATTGACGTCAATGACGGTAAATGGCCCGCCTGGCATTATGCCCAGTACATGACCTTACGGGACTTTCC
TACTTGGCAGTACATCTACGTATTAGTCATCGCTATTACCATGGTGATGCGGTTTTGGCAGTACACCAAT
GGGCGTGGATAGCGGTTTGACTCACGGGGATTTCCAAGTCTCCACCCCATTGACGTCAATGGGAGTTTGT
TTTGGCACCAAAATCAACGGGACTTTCCAAAATGTCGTAATAACCCCGCCCCGTTGACGCAAATGGGCGG
TAGGCGTGTACGGTGGGAGGTCTATATAAGCAGAGCTCGTTTAGTGAACCGTCAGATCCTCACTCTCTTC
CGCATCGCTGTCTGCGAGGGCCAGCTGTTGGGCTCGCGGTTGAGGACAAACTCTTCGCGGTCTTTCCAGT
ACTCTTGGATCGGAAACCCGTCGGCCTCCGAACGGTACTCCGCCACCGAGGGACCTGAGCGAGTCCGCAT
CGACCGGATCGGAAAACCTCTCGAGAAAGGCGTCTAACCAGTCACAGTCGCAAGGTAGGCTGAGCACCGT
GGCGGGCGGCAGCGGGTGGCGGTCGGGGTTGTTTCTGGCGGAGGTGCTGCTGATGATGTAATTAAAGTAG
GCGGTCTTGAGACGGCGGATGGTCGAGGTGAGGTGTGGCAGGCTTGAGATCCAGCTGTTGGGGTGAGTAC
TCCCTCTCAAAAGCGGGCATTACTTCTGCGCTAAGATTGTCAGTTTCCAAAAACGAGGAGGATTTGATAT
TCACCTGGCCCGATCTGGCCATACACTTGAGTGACAATGACATCCACTTTGCCTTTCTCTCCACAGGTGT
CCACTCCCAGGTCCAAGTTTGCCACCATGGAGTTTCAGACCCAGGTACTCATGTCCCTGCTGCTCTGCAT
GTCTGGTGCGGCCGCCAAGGTGCTGTGCAGCATCAACGAGAACGAGAACCTGGGCGAGAACAAGAACGAG
AATGCCAACGTGAACACCCCCGAGAACCTGAACAAGCTGCTGAACGAGTACGACAACATCGAGCAGCTGA
AGTCCATGATCGGCAACGACGAGCTGCACAAGAACCTGGCCATCCTGGAAAAGCTGATCCTGGAAAGCCT
GGAAAAGGACAAGCTGAAGTACCCCCTGCTGAAGCAGGGCACAGAGCAGCTGATCGACATCAGCAAGTTC
AACAAGAAGAATATCGCCGACGCCGACGACGAGACATACATCATCCCCACCGTGCAGAGCAGCTTCCACG
ACATCGTGAAGTACGAGCACCTGATCAAAGAGCAGAGCATCGAGATCTACAACAGCGACATCAGCGACAA
GATCAAGAAAAAGATCTTCATCGTGCGGACCCTGAAAACCATCAAGCTGATGCTGATCCCCCTGAACAGC
TACAAGCAGAACAACGACCTGAAGTCCGCCCTGGAAGAACTGAACAACGTGTTCACCAACAAAGAGGCCC
AGAAAGAGAGCAGCCCCATCGGCGACCACGGCACCTTTTTCCGGAAGCTGCTGACCCACGTGCGGACCAT
CAAAGAGAATGAGGACATCGAGAACAAGGGCGAGACACTGATCCTGGGCGACAATAAGATCGACGTGATG
AACAGCAACGACTTCTTCTTCACCACCAACAGCAACGTGAAGTTCATGGAAAACCTGGACGACATCACCA
ACCAGTACGGCCTGGGCCTGATCAATCACCTGGGCCCCCACCTGATCGCCCTGGGCCACTTCGTGGTGCT
GAAGCTGGCCCTGAAGAACTACAAGAATTACTTCGAGGCCAAGAACATCAAGTTCTTCAGCTGGCAGAAG
ATCCTGGAATTCAGCATGAGCGACCGGTTCAAGGTGCTGGACATGATGTGCAACCACGAGAGCGTGTACT
ACAGCGAGAAGAAGCGGAGAAAGACCTACCTGAAGGTGGACAGATCCAGCACCAGCATGGAATGCAACAT
CCTGGAATATCTGCTGCACTACTTCAACAAGTACCAGCTGGAAATCATCAAGACCACCCAGGACACCGAC
TTCGATCTGCACGGCATGATGGAACACAAGTACATCAAGGACTACTTTTTCAGCTTCATGTGCAACGACC
CCAAAGAGTGCATCATCTACCACACCAATCAGTTCAAGAAAGAGGCCAACGAGGAAAACACCTTCCCAGA
GCAGGAAGAACCCAACCGGCAGATCAGCGCCTTCAACCTGTACCTGAACTACTACTACTTCATGAAGCGG
TACAGCAGCTACGGCACCAAGAAAACCCTGTACGTGCATCTGCTGAACCTGGCCGGCCTGCTGAACCACG
ACACCCGGGCCTACGTGACCAGCCTGTATCTGCCCGGCTACTACAACGCCGTGGAGATGAGCTTCACCGA
CGACAAAGAGTTCAGCACCCTGTTCGAGAGCCTGATCCAGTGCATCGAGAAGTGCCACAGCGACCAGGCC
CGGCAGATCTCCAAGGACAGCAATCTGCTGAATAATATCGCCAAGTGCGACCTGTGCAAGGGCGCCTTCC
TGTACGCCAACATGAAGTTCGACGAGGTGCCCAGCATGCTGCAGAAATTCTACGTGTACCTGACCAAGGG
CCTGAAGATCCAGAAGGTGTCCAGCCTGATCAAGACCCTGGACATCTACCAGGACTACAGCAACTTCCTG
AGCCACGACATCAACTGGTACACCTTTCTGTTTCTGTTCCGGCTGACCAGCTTCAAAGAGATCGCCAACA
AGAACGTGGCCGAGGCCATGTACCTGAATATCAAGGACGAGGACACCTTCAACAAGGCCATCGTGACCAA
CTACTGGTATCCCAGCCCCATCAAGAAGTACTACACACTGTACGTGCGGAAGCACATCCCCAACAACCTG
GTGGACGAGCTGGAAAAACTGATGAAGTCCGGCACCCTGGAAAAGATGAAGAAGTCCCTGACCTTCCTGG
TGCACGTGAACAGCTTTCTGCAGCTGGACTTCTTTCACCAGCTGAACGAGCCCCCTCTGGGCCTGCCTAG
AAGCTACCCCCTGAGCCTGGTGCTGGAACACAAATTCAAAGAATGGATGGACAGCAGCCCTGCCGGCTTC
TACTTCTCCAACTACCAGAACCCCTACATCCGGAAGGATCTGCACGATAAGGTGCTGTCCCAGAAGTTCG
AGCCCCCCAAGATGAACCAGTGGAACAAAGTGCTGAAGTCTCTGATCGAGTGCGCCTACGACATGTACTT
CGAGCAGCGGCACGTGAAGAACCTGTACAAGTACCACAACATCTACAACATCAACAATAAGCTCATGCTG
ATGCGGGACAGCATCGATCTGTACAAGAACAACTTCGACGACGTGCTGTTCTTCGCCGACATCTTCAACA
TGCGGAAGTACATGACCGCCACCCCCGTGTACAAGAAAGTGAAGGACCGGGTGTACCACACCCTGCACAG
CATCACCGGCAACAGCGTGAACTTCTACAAGTACGGCATCATCTATGGCTTCAAAGTGAACAAAGAGATC
CTGAAAGAGGTCGTCGACGAGCTGTACAGCATCTACAACTTTAACACCGACATCTTTACCGATACCAGCT
TCCTGCAGACCGTGTATCTGCTGTTCCGGCGGATCGAGGAAACCTACCGGACCCAGCGGCGGGACGACAA
GATCTCCGTGAACAATGTGTTCTTCATGAACGTGGCCAACAACTACGCCAAGCTGAACAAAGAAGAACGG
GAGATCGAGATCCACAATAGCATGGCCAGCCGGTACTACGCCAAAACCATGTTCGCCGCCTTCCAGATGC
TGTTCAGCACCATGCTGTCCAACAACGTGGACAACCTGGACAAGGCCTACGGCCTGAGCGAGAACATCCA
GGTGGCCACATCCACCTCCGCCTTTCTGACCTTCGCCTACGTGTACAACGGCGCCATCATGGACAGCGTG
ACCAACAGCCTGCTGCCCCCCTACGCCAAGAAGCCCATCACCCAGCTGAAGTATGGCAAGACCTTCGTGT
TCAGCAACTACTTTATGCTGGCTAGCAAGATGTACGACATGCTGAACTACAAAAACCTGGCCCTGCTGTG
CGAATACCAGGCCGTGGCCAGCGCCAACTTCTACAGCGCCAAGAAAGTGGGCCAGTTCCTGGGCCGGAAG
TTCCTGCCTATCACCACCTACTTTCTGGTCATGCGGATCAGCTGGACCCACGCCTTTACCACCGGCCAGC
ACCTGATTTGCGCCTTCGACCCCAAGAGATGCACCCCCGACTGCAAGAACAGCGCCAGCTACAAGAGCCC
CCAGAGCTTCTTCTACGGCTGGCCCCCCAGCAGCGAGACATACCTGTTCTTCTATTTCTTCACCAATCTG
TACCTGGACGCCTACAAGAGCTTCCCTGGCGGCTTCGGCCCTGCCATCAAAGAACAGACCCAGCACGTGC
AGGAACAGACCTACGAGCGGAAGCCCAGCGTGCACAGCTTCAACCGGAACTTCTTCATGGAACTGGTCAA
CGGCTTCATGTACGCCTTTTGCTTTTTCGCCATCAGCCAGATGTACGCCTACTTCGAGAACATCAACTTT
TACATCACCTCCAACTTCCGGTTTCTGGACAGATACTACGGCGTGTTCAATAAGTACTTCATCAATTACG
CCATCATCAAACTGAAAGAGATCACCAGCGATCTGCTGATCAAGTACGAGCGGGAGGCCTACCTGAGCAT
GAAGAAGTACGGCTACCTGGGCGAAGTGATCGCCGCCAGACTGAGCCCCAAGGACAAGATCATGAACTAC
GTGCACGAGACAAACGAGGACATCATGAGCAACCTGAGAAGATACGACATGGAAAACGCCTTCAAGAACA
AGATGGTCACCTACGTGGACGACTTCGCCTTCTTCGACGACTGCGGCAAGAACGAGCAGTTCCTGAACGA
GAGATGCGACTACTGCCCCGTGATCGAGGAAGTGGAGGAAACCCAGCTGTTCACCACCACCGGCGACAAG
AACACCAACGAGGCCACCGAGATCAAGAAGCAGACCAGCACCTACATCGACACCGAGAAGATGAACGAGG
CCGACTCCGCCGACAGCGACGATGAGAAGGACTTCGACACCCCCGACAACGAGCTGATGATCGCCCGGTT
CCACGGCGCGCCGTCGACCTCCATCACGGCCTATAAGAGTGAGGGGGAGTCAGCGGAGTTCTCCTTCCCA
CTCAACCTTGGAGAGGAAAGCCTGCAGGGAGAGTTGAGATGGAAGGCAGAGAAGGCTCCTTCTTCCCAGT
CCTGGATCACCTTCTCCCTAAAGAACCAAAAGGTGTCTGTGCAGAAGTCTACTAGCAACCCCAAGTTCCA
GCTGTCCGAAACGCTCCCACTCACCCTTCAGATACCCCAGGTCTCCCTTCAGTTTGCTGGTTCTGGCAAC
CTGACCCTGACTCTGGACAGAGGGATACTGTATCAGGAAGTGAACCTGGTGGTGATGAAAGTGACTCAGC
CCGACAGCAACACTTTGACCTGTGAGGTGATGGGACCCACCTCACCCAAGATGAGACTGATCTTGAAGCA
GGAGAATCAGGAGGCCAGGGTCTCCAGGCAGGAGAAAGTGATTCAAGTGCAGGCCCCTGAAGCAGGGGTG
TGGCAATGTCTACTGAGTGAAGGTGAAGAGGTCAAGATGGACTCCAAGATCCAGGTTTTATCCAAAGGGT
TGAATTCCGGATCACTGCATCATATTCTGGATGCACAGAAAATGGTGTGGAATCATCGTTAAGTCTAGAC
ACGTGATTAATTAAGGATCCCCCGACCTCGACCTCTGGCTAATAAAGGAAATTTATTTTCATTGCAATAG
TGTGTTGGAATTTTTTGTGTCTCTCACTCGGAAGGACATATGGGAGGGCAAATCATTTGGTCGAGATCCC
TCGGAGATCTCTAGCTAGAGGATCGATCCCCGCCCCGGACGAACTAAACCTGACTACGACATCTCTGCCC
CTTCTTCGCGGGGCAGTGCATGTAATCCCTTCAGTTGGTTGGTACAACTTGCCAACTGGGCCCTGTTCCA
CATGTGACACGGGGGGGGACCAAACACAAAGGGGTTCTCTGACTGTAGTTGACATCCTTATAAATGGATG
TGCACATTTGCCAACACTGAGTGGCTTTCATCCTGGAGCAGACTTTGCAGTCTGTGGACTGCAACACAAC
ATTGCCTTTATGTGTAACTCTTGGCTGAAGCTCTTACACCAATGCTGGGGGACATGTACCTCCCAGGGGC
CCAGGAAGACTACGGGAGGCTACACCAACGTCAATCAGAGGGGCCTGTGTAGCTACCGATAAGCGGACCC
TCAAGAGGGCATTAGCAATAGTGTTTATAAGGCCCCCTTGTTAACCCTAAACGGGTAGCATATGCTTCCC
GGGTAGTAGTATATACTATCCAGACTAACCCTAATTCAATAGCATATGTTACCCAACGGGAAGCATATGC
TATCGAATTAGGGTTAGTAAAAGGGTCCTAAGGAACAGCGATATCTCCCACCCCATGAGCTGTCACGGTT
TTATTTACATGGGGTCAGGATTCCACGAGGGTAGTGAACCATTTTAGTCACAAGGGCAGTGGCTGAAGAT
CAAGGAGCGGGCAGTGAACTCTCCTGAATCTTCGCCTGCTTCTTCATTCTCCTTCGTTTAGCTAATAGAA
TAACTGCTGAGTTGTGAACAGTAAGGTGTATGTGAGGTGCTCGAAAACAAGGTTTCAGGTGACGCCCCCA
GAATAAAATTTGGACGGGGGGTTCAGTGGTGGCATTGTGCTATGACACCAATATAACCCTCACAAACCCC
TTGGGCAATAAATACTAGTGTAGGAATGAAACATTCTGAATATCTTTAACAATAGAAATCCATGGGGTGG
GGACAAGCCGTAAAGACTGGATGTCCATCTCACACGAATTTATGGCTATGGGCAACACATAATCCTAGTG
CAATATGATACTGGGGTTATTAAGATGTGTCCCAGGCAGGGACCAAGACAGGTGAACCATGTTGTTACAC
TCTATTTGTAACAAGGGGAAAGAGAGTGGACGCCGACAGCAGCGGACTCCACTGGTTGTCTCTAACACCC
CCGAAAATTAAACGGGGCTCCACGCCAATGGGGCCCATAAACAAAGACAAGTGGCCACTCTTTTTTTTGA
AATTGTGGAGTGGGGGCACGCGTCAGCCCCCACACGCCGCCCTGCGGTTTTGGACTGTAAAATAAGGGTG
TAATAACTTGGCTGATTGTAACCCCGCTAACCACTGCGGTCAAACCACTTGCCCACAAAACCACTAATGG
CACCCCGGGGAATACCTGCATAAGTAGGTGGGCGGGCCAAGATAGGGGCGCGATTGCTGCGATCTGGAGG
ACAAATTACACACACTTGCGCCTGAGCGCCAAGCACAGGGTTGTTGGTCCTCATATTCACGAGGTCGCTG
AGAGCACGGTGGGCTAATGTTGCCATGGGTAGCATATACTACCCAAATATCTGGATAGCATATGCTATCC
TAATCTATATCTGGGTAGCATAGGCTATCCTAATCTATATCTGGGTAGCATATGCTATCCTAATCTATAT
CTGGGTAGTATATGCTATCCTAATTTATATCTGGGTAGCATAGGCTATCCTAATCTATATCTGGGTAGCA
TATGCTATCCTAATCTATATCTGGGTAGTATATGCTATCCTAATCTGTATCCGGGTAGCATATGCTATCC
TAATAGAGATTAGGGTAGTATATGCTATCCTAATTTATATCTGGGTAGCATATACTACCCAAATATCTGG
ATAGCATATGCTATCCTAATCTATATCTGGGTAGCATATGCTATCCTAATCTATATCTGGGTAGCATAGG
CTATCCTAATCTATATCTGGGTAGCATATGCTATCCTAATCTATATCTGGGTAGTATATGCTATCCTAAT
TTATATCTGGGTAGCATAGGCTATCCTAATCTATATCTGGGTAGCATATGCTATCCTAATCTATATCTGG
GTAGTATATGCTATCCTAATCTGTATCCGGGTAGCATATGCTATCCTCATGATAAGCTGTCAAACATGAG
AATTTTCTTGAAGACGAAAGGGCCTCGTGATACGCCTATTTTTATAGGTTAATGTCATGATAATAATGGT
TTCTTAGACGTCAGGTGGCACTTTTCGGGGAAATGTGCGCGGAACCCCTATTTGTTTATTTTTCTAAATA
CATTCAAATATGTATCCGCTCATGAGACAATAACCCTGATAAATGCTTCAATAATATTGAAAAAGGAAGA
GTATGAGTATTCAACATTTCCGTGTCGCCCTTATTCCCTTTTTTGCGGCATTTTGCCTTCCTGTTTTTGC
TCACCCAGAAACGCTGGTGAAAGTAAAAGATGCTGAAGATCAGTTGGGTGCACGAGTGGGTTACATCGAA
CTGGATCTCAACAGCGGTAAGATCCTTGAGAGTTTTCGCCCCGAAGAACGTTTTCCAATGATGAGCACTT
TTAAAGTTCTGCTATGTGGCGCGGTATTATCCCGTGTTGACGCCGGGCAAGAGCAACTCGGTCGCCGCAT
ACACTATTCTCAGAATGACTTGGTTGAGTACTCACCAGTCACAGAAAAGCATCTTACGGATGGCATGACA
GTAAGAGAATTATGCAGTGCTGCCATAACCATGAGTGATAACACTGCGGCCAACTTACTTCTGACAACGA
TCGGAGGACCGAAGGAGCTAACCGCTTTTTTGCACAACATGGGGGATCATGTAACTCGCCTTGATCGTTG
GGAACCGGAGCTGAATGAAGCCATACCAAACGACGAGCGTGACACCACGATGCCTGCAGCAATGGCAACA
ACGTTGCGCAAACTATTAACTGGCGAACTACTTACTCTAGCTTCCCGGCAACAATTAATAGACTGGATGG
AGGCGGATAAAGTTGCAGGACCACTTCTGCGCTCGGCCCTTCCGGCTGGCTGGTTTATTGCTGATAAATC
TGGAGCCGGTGAGCGTGGGTCTCGCGGTATCATTGCAGCACTGGGGCCAGATGGTAAGCCCTCCCGTATC
GTAGTTATCTACACGACGGGGAGTCAGGCAACTATGGATGAACGAAATAGACAGATCGCTGAGATAGGTG
CCTCACTGATTAAGCATTGGTAACTGTCAGACCAAGTTTACTCATATATACTTTAGATTGATTTAAAACT
TCATTTTTAATTTAAAAGGATCTAGGTGAAGATCCTTTTTGATAATCTCATGACCAAAATCCCTTAACGT
GAGTTTTCGTTCCACTGAGCGTCAGACCCCGTAGAAAAGATCAAAGGATCTTCTTGAGATCCTTTTTTTC
TGCGCGTAATCTGCTGCTTGCAAACAAAAAAACCACCGCTACCAGCGGTGGTTTGTTTGCCGGATCAAGA
GCTACCAACTCTTTTTCCGAAGGTAACTGGCTTCAGCAGAGCGCAGATACCAAATACTGTTCTTCTAGTG
TAGCCGTAGTTAGGCCACCACTTCAAGAACTCTGTAGCACCGCCTACATACCTCGCTCTGCTAATCCTGT
TACCAGTGGCTGCTGCCAGTGGCGATAAGTCGTGTCTTACCGGGTTGGACTCAAGACGATAGTTACCGGA
TAAGGCGCAGCGGTCGGGCTGAACGGGGGGTTCGTGCACACAGCCCAGCTTGGAGCGAACGACCTACACC
GAACTGAGATACCTACAGCGTGAGCTATGAGAAAGCGCCACGCTTCCCGAAGGGAGAAAGGCGGACAGGT
ATCCGGTAAGCGGCAGGGTCGGAACAGGAGAGCGCACGAGGGAGCTTCCAGGGGGAAACGCCTGGTATCT
TTATAGTCCTGTCGGGTTTCGCCACCTCTGACTTGAGCGTCGATTTTTGTGATGCTCGTCAGGGGGGCGG
AGCCTATGGAAAAACGCCAGCAACGCGGCCTTTTTACGGTTCCTGGCCTTTTGCTGGCCTTTTGCTCACA
TGTTCTTTCCTGCGTTATCCCCTGATTCTGTGGATAACCGTATTACCGCCTTTGAGTGAGCTGATACCGC
TCGCCGCAGCCGAACGACCGAGCGCAGCGAGTCAGTGAGCGAGGAAGCGGAAGAGCGCCCAATACGCAAA
CCGCCTCTCCCCGCGCGTTGGCCGATTCATTAATGCAGCTGGCACGACAGGTTTCCCGACTGGAAAGCGG
GCAGTGAGCGCAACGCAATTAATGTGAGTTAGCTCACTCATTAGGCACCCCAGGCTTTACACTTTATGCT
TCCGGCTCGTATGTTGTGTGGAATTGTGAGCGGATAACAATTTCACACAGGAAACAGCTATGACCATGAT
TACGCCAAGCTCTAGCTAGAGGTCGACCAATTCTCATGTTTGACAGCTTATCATCGCAGATCCGGGCAAC
GTTGTTGCCATTGCTGCAGGCGCAGAACTGGTAGGTATGGA
