>Addgene plasmid #47797 | CLAG3.2-bio | addgene partial sequence | sequence record 71178 | CMV-F 5'-CGCAAATGGGCGGTAGGCGTG-3'
TGAACCGTCAGATCCTCACTCTCTTCCGCATCGCTGTCTGCGAGGGCCAGCTGTTGGGCTCGCGGTTGAG
GACAAACTCTTCGCGGTCTTTCCAGTACTCTTGGATCGGAAACCCGTCGGCCTCCGAACGGTACTCCGCC
ACCGAGGGACCTGAGCGAGTCCGCATCGACCGGATCGGAAAACCTCTCGAGAAAGGCGTCTAACCAGTCA
CAGTCGCAAGGTAGGCTGAGCACCGTGGCGGGCGGCAGCGGGTGGCGGTCGGGGTTGTTTCTGGCGGAGG
TGCTGCTGATGATGTAATTAAAGTAGGCGGTCTTGAGACGGCGGATGGTCGAGGTGAGGTGTGGCAGGCT
TGAGATCCAGCTGTTGGGGTGAGTACTCCCTCTCAAAAGCGGGCATTACTTCTGCGCTAAGATTGTCAGT
TTCCAAAAACGAGGAGGATTTGATATTCACCTGGCCCGATCTGGCCATACACTTGAGTGACAATGACATC
CACTTTGCCTTTCTCTCCACAGGTGTCCACTCCCAGGTCCAAGTTTGCCACCATGGAGTTTCAGACCCAG
GTACTCATGTCCCTGCTGCTCTGCATGTCTGGTGCGGCCGCCAAGGTGCTGTGCAGCATCAACGAGAACG
AGAACCTGGGCGAGAACAAGAACGAGAATGCCAACGTGAACACCCCCGAGAACCTGAACAAGCTGCTGAA
CGAGTACGACAACATCGAGCAGCTGAAGTCCATGATCGGCAACGACGAGCTGCACAAGAACCTGGCCATC
CTGGAAAAGCTGATCCTGGAAAGCCTGGAAAAGGACAAGCTGAAGTACCCCCTGCTGAAGCAGGGCACAG
AGCAGCTGATCGACATCAGCAAGTTCAACAAGAAGAATATCGCCGACGCCGACGACGAGACATACATCAT
CCCCACCGTGCAGA
