>Addgene plasmid #47797 | CLAG3.2-bio | addgene partial sequence | sequence record 71540 | EBVori-F 5'-CCACTCAGTGTTGGCAAATG-3'
AGAACCCCTTTGTGTTTGGTCCCCCCCCGTGTCACATGTGGAACAGGGCCCAGTTGGCAAGTTGTACCAA
CCAACTGAAGGGATTACATGCACTGCCCCGCGAAGAAGGGGCAGAGATGTCGTAGTCAGGTTTAGTTCGT
CCGGGGCGGGGATCGATCCTCTAGCTAGAGATCTCCGAGGGATCTCGACCAAATGATTTGCCCTCCCATA
TGTCCTTCCGAGTGAGAGACACAAAAAATTCCAACACACTATTGCAATGAAAATAAATTTCCTTTATTAG
CCAGAGGTCGAGGTCGGGGGATCCTTAATTAATCACGTGTCTAGACTTAACGATGATTCCACACCATTTT
CTGTGCATCCAGAATATGATGCAGTGATCCGGAATTCAACCCTTTGGATAAAACCTGGATCTTGGAGTCC
ATCTTGACCTCTTCACCTTCACTCAGTAGACATTGCCACACCCCTGCTTCAGGGGCCTGCACTTGAATCA
CTTTCTCCTGCCTGGAGACCCTGGCCTCCTGATTCTCCTGCTTCAAGATCAGTCTCATCTTGGGTGAGGT
GGGTCCCATCACCTCACAGGTCAAAGTGTTGCTGTCGGGCTGAGTCACTTTCATCACCACCAGGTTCACT
TCCTGATACAGTATCCCTCTGTCCAGAGTCAGGGTCAGGTTGCCAGAACCAGCAAACTGAAGGGAGACCT
GGGGTATCTGAAGGGTGAGTGGGAGCGTTTCGGACAGCTGGAACTTGGGGTTGCTAGTAGACTTCTGCAC
AGACACCTTTTGGTTCTTTAGGGAGAAGGTGATCCAGGACTGGGAAGAAGGAGCCTTCTCTGCCTTCCAT
CTCAACTCTCCCTGCAGGCTTTCCTCTCCAAGGTTGAGTGGGAAGGAGAACTCCGCTGACTCCCCCTCAC
TCTTATAGGCCGTGATGGAGGTCGACGGCGCGCC
