>Addgene plasmid #47797 | CLAG3.2-bio | addgene partial sequence | sequence record 72072 | rCd4-R 5'-TCCCTGCAGGCTTTCCTCTCCAAGGTTGAG-3'
CCTCACTCTTATAGGCCGTGATGGAGGTCGACGGCGCGCCGTGGAACCGGGCGATCATCAGCTCGTTGTC
GGGGGTGTCGAAGTCCTTCTCATCGTCGCTGTCGGCGGAGTCGGCCTCGTTCATCTTCTCGGTGTCGATG
TAGGTGCTGGTCTGCTTCTTGATCTCGGTGGCCTCGTTGGTGTTCTTGTCGCCGGTGGTGGTGAACAGCT
GGGTTTCCTCCACTTCCTCGATCACGGGGCAGTAGTCGCATCTCTCGTTCAGGAACTGCTCGTTCTTGCC
GCAGTCGTCGAAGAAGGCGAAGTCGTCCACGTAGGTGACCATCTTGTTCTTGAAGGCGTTTTCCATGTCG
TATCTTCTCAGGTTGCTCATGATGTCCTCGTTTGTCTCGTGCACGTAGTTCATGATCTTGTCCTTGGGGC
TCAGTCTGGCGGCGATCACTTCGCCCAGGTAGCCGTACTTCTTCATGCTCAGGTAGGCCTCCCGCTCGTA
CTTGATCAGCAGATCGCTGGTGATCTCTTTCAGTTTGATGATGGCGTAATTGATGAAGTACTTATTGAAC
ACGCCGTAGTATCTGTCCAGAAACCGGAAGTTGGAGGTGATGTAAAAGTTGATGTTCTCGAAGTAGGCGT
ACATCTGGCTGATGGCGAAAAAGCAAAAGGCGTACATGAAGCCGTTGACCAGTTCCATGAAGAAGTTCCG
GTTGAAGCTGTGCACGCTGGGCTTCCGCTCGTAGGTCTGTTCCTGCACGTGCTGGGTCTGTTCTTTGATG
GCAGGGCCGAAGCCGCCAGGGAAGCTCTTGTAGGCGTCCAGGTACAGATTGGTGAAGAAATAGAAGAACA
GGTATGTCTCGCTGCTGGGGGGCCAGCCGTAGAAGAAGCTCTGGGGGCTCTTGTAGCTGGCGCTGTTCTT
GCAGTCGGGGGTGCATCTCTTGGGG
